>Addgene plasmid #157471 | pD649-HAsp-SIGLEC11-COMP5AP-AviTag-9xHis | depositor full sequence | sequence record 304051 | Full Sequence
TTTCAATATTATTGAAGCATTTATCAGGGTTATTGTCTCATGAGCGGATACATATTTGAATGTATTTAGA
AAAATAAACAAATAGGGGTCAGTGTTACAACCAATTAACCAATTCTGAACATTATCGCGAGCCCATTTAT
ACCTGAATATGGCTCATAACACCCCTTGCTCATGACCAAAATCCCTTAACGTGAGTTACGCGCGCGTCGT
TCCACTGAGCGTCAGACCCCGTAGAAAAGATCAAAGGATCTTCTTGAGATCCTTTTTTTCTGCGCGTAAT
CTGCTGCTTGCAAACAAAAAAACCACCGCTACCAGCGGTGGTTTGTTTGCCGGATCAAGAGCTACCAACT
CTTTTTCCGAAGGTAACTGGCTTCAGCAGAGCGCAGATACCAAATACTGTTCTTCTAGTGTAGCCGTAGT
TAGCCCACCACTTCAAGAACTCTGTAGCACCGCCTACATACCTCGCTCTGCTAATCCTGTTACCAGTGGC
TGCTGCCAGTGGCGATAAGTCGTGTCTTACCGGGTTGGACTCAAGACGATAGTTACCGGATAAGGCGCAG
CGGTCGGGCTGAACGGGGGGTTCGTGCACACAGCCCAGCTTGGAGCGAACGACCTACACCGAACTGAGAT
ACCTACAGCGTGAGCTATGAGAAAGCGCCACGCTTCCCGAAGGGAGAAAGGCGGACAGGTATCCGGTAAG
CGGCAGGGTCGGAACAGGAGAGCGCACGAGGGAGCTTCCAGGGGGAAACGCCTGGTATCTTTATAGTCCT
GTCGGGTTTCGCCACCTCTGACTTGAGCGTCGATTTTTGTGATGCTCGTCAGGGGGGCGGAGCCTATGGA
AAAACGCCAGCAACGCGGCCTTTTTACGGTTCCTGGCCTTTTGCTGGCCTTTTGCTCACATGTTCTTTCC
TGCGTTATCCCCTGATTCTGTGGATAACCGTATTACCGCCTTTGAGTGAGCTGATACCGCTCGCCGCAGC
CGAACGACCGAGCGCAGCGAGTCAGTGAGCGAGGAAGCGGAAGGCGAGAGTAGGGAACTGCCAGGCATCA
AACTAAGCAGAAGGCCCCTGACGGATGGCCTTTTTGCGTTTCTACAAACTCTTTCTGTGTTGTAAAACGA
CGGCCAGTCTTAAGCTCGGGCCCCCTGGGCGGTTCTGATAACGAGTAATCGTTAATCCGCAAATAACGTA
AAAACCCGCTTCGGCGGGTTTTTTTATGGGGGGAGTTTAGGGAAAGAGCATTTGTCAGAATATTTAAGGG
CGCCTGTCACTTTGCTTGATATATGAGAATTATTTAACCTTATAAATGAGAAAAAAGCAACGCACTTTAA
ATAAGATACGTTGCTTTTTCGATTGATGAACACCTATAATTAAACTATTCATCTATTATTTATGATTTTT
TGTATATACAATATTTCTAGTTTGTTAAAGAGAATTAAGAAAATAAATCTCGAAAATAATAAAGGGAAAA
TCAGTTTTTGATATCAAAATTATACATGTCAACGATAATACAAAATATAATACAAACTATAAGATGTTAT
CAGTATTTATTATCATTTAGAATAAATTTTGTGTCGCCCTTAATTGTGAGCGGATAACAATTACGAGCTT
CATGCACAGTGGCGTTGACTCAATATTGGCCATTAGCCATATTATTCATTGGTTATATAGCATAAATCAA
TATTGGCTATTGGCCATTGCATACGTTGTATCTATATCATAATATGTACATTTATATTGGCTCATGTCCA
ATATGACCGCCATGTTGGCATTGATTATTGACTAGTTATTAATAGTAATCAATTACGGGGTCATTAGTTC
ATAGCCCATATATGGAGTTCCGCGTTACATAACTTACGGTAAATGGCCCGCCTGGCTGACCGCCCAACGA
CCCCCGCCCATTGACGTCAATAATGACGTATGTTCCCATAGTAACGCCAATAGGGACTTTCCATTGACGT
CAATGGGTGGAGTATTTACGGTAAACTGCCCACTTGGCAGTACATCAAGTGTATCATATGCCAAGTACGC
CCCCTATTGACGTCAATGACGGTAAATGGCCCGCCTGGCATTATGCCCAGTACATGACCTTATGGGACTT
TCCTACTTGGCAGTACATCTACGTATTAGTCATCGCTATTACCATGGTGATGCGGTTTTGGCAGTACATC
AATGGGCGTGGATAGCGGTTTGACTCACGGGGATTTCCAAGTCTCCACCCCATTGACGTCAATGGGAGTT
TGTTTTGGCACCAAAATCAACGGGACTTTCCAAAATGTCGTAACAACTCCGCCCCATTGACGCAAATGGG
CGGTAGGCGTGTACGGTGGGAGGTCTATATAAGCAGAGCTCGTTTAGTGAACCGTCAGATCGCCTGGAGA
CGCCATCCACGCTGTTTTGACCTCCATAGAAGACACCGGGACCGATCCAGCCTCCGCGGCCGGGAACGGT
GCATTGGAACGCGGATTCCCCGTGCCAAGAGTGACGTAAGTACCGCCTATAGAGTCTATAGGCCCACCCC
CTTGGCTTCGTTAGAACGCGGCTACAATTAATACATAACCTTATGTATCATACACATACGATTTAGGTGA
CACTATAGAATAACATCCACTTTGCCTTTCTCTCCACAGGTGTCCACTCCCAGGTCCAACTGCACCTCGG
TTCTATCGAAAACGCGCCTGCTAGCGCCACCATGAAGACCATCATTGCCCTGAGCTACATCTTCTGCCTG
GTGTTCGCTGCGGCCGCCTTGAACAAGGACCCTAGCTATAGCCTGCAGGTCCAGAGACAGGTGCCAGTGC
CTGAAGGCCTGTGTGTGATCGTGTCCTGCAACCTGAGCTACCCCAGAGATGGCTGGGATGAGTCTACAGC
CGCCTACGGCTACTGGTTCAAGGGCAGAACAAGCCCTAAAACAGGCGCCCCTGTGGCCACCAACAACCAG
AGCAGAGAAGTGGAAATGAGCACCCGGGACAGATTCCAGCTGACAGGCGATCCTGGCAAGGGCAGCTGTA
GCCTGGTTATCAGAGATGCCCAGAGAGAGGACGAGGCCTGGTACTTCTTCAGAGTGGAACGGGGAAGCAG
AGTGCGGCACAGCTTTCTGAGCAACGCATTCTTCCTGAAAGTGACGGCCCTGACCAAGAAACCCGACGTG
TACATCCCCGAGACACTGGAACCTGGACAGCCTGTGACCGTGATCTGCGTGTTCAACTGGGCCTTCAAGA
AGTGCCCCGCTCCTAGCTTTTCTTGGACTGGCGCTGCCCTGTCTCCTCGGAGAACAAGACCTAGCACCAG
CCACTTCAGCGTGCTGAGCTTTACCCCATCTCCTCAGGACCACGACACCGATCTGACCTGCCACGTGGAC
TTTAGCAGAAAGGGCGTGTCAGCCCAGAGAACCGTCAGACTGAGAGTGGCCTACGCTCCCAAGGACCTGA
TCATCAGCATCAGCCACGACAACACAAGCGCCCTGGAACTGCAGGGCAACGTGATCTACCTGGAAGTGCA
GAAGGGCCAGTTCCTGAGACTGCTGTGTGCCGCTGATTCTCAGCCTCCTGCTACACTGTCTTGGGTGCTG
CAGGATAGAGTGCTGAGCAGCTCTCACCCTTGGGGCCCTAGAACACTGGGACTTGAGCTGAGAGGCGTCA
GAGCCGGCGATAGCGGCAGATACACATGCAGAGCCGAGAACAGACTGGGCTCTCAGCAGCAGGCTCTGGA
TCTGTCTGTGCAGTACCCTCCTGAGAACCTGAGAGTGATGGTGTCCCAGGCCAACCGGACCGTGCTGGAA
AATCTCGGCAATGGCACAAGCCTGCCTGTGCTGGAAGGACAGTCTCTGAGACTCGTGTGCGTGACCCATT
CTAGCCCTCCAGCTAGACTGAGCTGGACCAGATGGGGACAGACAGTGGGACCTAGCCAACCTTCTGATCC
TGGCGTTCTCGAGCTGCCTCCTATCCAGATGGAACACGAGGGCGAGTTCACCTGTCATGCCCAGCATCCA
CTCGGCAGCCAGCATGTCTCTCTGAGCCTGTCCGTGCACTATCCTCCACAGCTGCTGGGCCCATCTTGTT
CTTGGGAAGCCGAGGGCCTGCACTGTAGCTGTAGTTCTCAAGCCTCTCCTGCTCCTAGCCTGAGATGGTG
GCTGGGCGAAGAACTGCTCGAGGGCAATAGCAGCCAGGGCAGCTTTGAAGTGACACCTAGCTCTGCCGGA
CCTTGGGCCAATAGCTCTCTGTCTCTGCATGGCGGACTGTCTAGCGGACTGAGACTGAGATGCAAGGCCT
GGAATGTGCACGGCGCTCAGTCTGGCTCTGTGTTTCAGCTGCTGCCTGGCAAACTGGAACATGGCGGAGG
ACTCGGACTTGGCGCGCCGGAAGATCAAGTTGATCCAAGATTGATTGATGGCAAGGGCGGATCTCTGGAG
GTGCTGTTCCAGGGACCAGGCGGAAGCGGCAATCCCGGCGGCGATCTGGCCCCCCAGATGCTGCGCGAGC
TGCAGGAGACCAATGCCGCCCTGCAGGACGTGCGCGAGCTGCTGCGCCACCGCGTGAAGGAGATCACCTT
CCTGAAGAACACCGTGATGGAGTGCGACGCCTGCGGTATGCAGCCCTCTAGAGGCTCCGGCTCCATCATC
CCAGTTGAGGAGGAGAACCCGGACTTCTGGAACCGCGAGGCAGCCGAGGCCCTGGGTGCCGCCAAGAAGC
TGCAGCCTGCACAGACAGCCGCCAAGAACCTCATCATCTTCCTGGGCGATGGGATGGGGGTGTCTACGGT
GACAGCTGCCAGGATCCTAAAAGGGCAGAAGAAGGACAAACTGGGGCCTGAGATACCCCTGGCCATGGAC
CGCTTCCCATATGTGGCTCTGTCCAAGACATACAATGTAGACAAACATGTGCCAGACAGTGGAGCCACAG
CCACGGCCTACCTGTGCGGGGTCAAGGGCAACTTCCAGACCATTGGCTTGAGTGCAGCCGCCCGCTTTAA
CCAGTGCAACACGACACGCGGCAACGAGGTCATCTCCGTGATGAATCGGGCCAAGAAAGCAGGGAAGTCA
GTGGGAGTGGTAACCACCACACGAGTGCAGCACGCCTCGCCAGCCGGCACCTACGCCCACACGGTGAACC
GCAACTGGTACTCGGACGCCGACGTGCCTGCCTCGGCCCGCCAGGAGGGGTGCCAGGACATCGCTACGCA
GCTCATCTCCAACATGGACATTGACGTGATCCTAGGTGGAGGCCGAAAGTACATGTTTCGCATGGGAACC
CCAGACCCTGAGTACCCAGATGACTACAGCCAAGGTGGGACCAGGCTGGACGGGAAGAATCTGGTGCAGG
AATGGCTGGCGAAGCGCCAGGGTGCCCGGTATGTGTGGAACCGCACTGAGCTCATGCAGGCTTCCCTGGA
CCCGTCTGTGACCCATCTCATGGGTCTCTTTGAGCCTGGAGACATGAAATACGAGATCCACCGAGACTCC
ACACTGGACCCCTCCCTGATGGAGATGACAGAGGCTGCCCTGCGCCTGCTGAGCAGGAACCCCCGCGGCT
TCTTCCTCTTCGTGGAGGGTGGTCGCATCGACCATGGTCATCATGAAAGCAGGGCTTACCGGGCACTGAC
TGAGACGATCATGTTCGACGACGCCATTGAGAGGGCGGGCCAGCTCACCAGCGAGGAGGACACGCTGAGC
CTCGTCACTGCCGACCACTCCCACGTCTTCTCCTTCGGAGGCTACCCCCTGCGAGGGAGCTCCATCTTCG
GGCTGGCCCCTGGCAAGGCCCGGGACAGGAAGGCCTACACGGTCCTCCTATACGGAAACGGTCCAGGCTA
TGTGCTCAAGGACGGCGCCCGGCCGGATGTTACCGAGAGCGAGAGCGGGAGCCCCGAGTATCGGCAGCAG
TCAGCAGTGCCCCTGGACGAAGAGACCCACGCAGGCGAGGACGTGGCGGTGTTCGCGCGCGGCCCGCAGG
CGCACCTGGTTCACGGCGTGCAGGAGCAGACCTTCATAGCGCACGTCATGGCCTTCGCCGCCTGCCTGGA
GCCCTACACCGCCTGCGACCTGGCGCCCCCCGCCGGCACCACCGACGCCGCGCACCCGGGTGGCGGAGGA
CTGAACGACATCTTCGAGGCTCAGAAAATCGAATGGCACGAACATCACCATCACCATCACCATCACCATT
AAGGCCGGCCTGTAGTCACTGGCACAACGCGTTACCCGGTAAGCCAATCGGGTATACACGGTCGTCATAC
TGCAGACAGGGTTCTTCTACTTTGCAAGATAGTCTTGAGTAGTAAAATAAATAGATAGAGAAAATCAGCC
TCGACTGTGCCTTCTAGTTGCCAGCCATCTGTTGTTTGCCCCTCCCCCGTGCCTTCCTTGACCCTGGAAG
GTGCCACTCCCACTGTCCTTTCCTAATAAAATGAGGAAATTGCATCACAACACTCAACCCTATCTCGGTC
TATTCTTTTGATTTATAAGGGATTTTGCCGATTTCGGCCTATTGGTTAAAAAATGAGCTGATTTAACAAA
AATTTAACGCGAATTAATTCTGTGGAATGTGTGTCAGTTAGGGTGTGGAAAGTCCCCAGGCTCCCCAGCA
GGCAGAAGTATGCAAAGCATGCATCTCAATTAGTCAGCAACCAGGTGTGGAAAGTCCCCAGGCTCCCCAG
CAGGCAGAAGTATGCAAAGCATGCATCTCAATTAGTCAGCAACCATAGTCCCGCCCCTAACTCCGCCCAT
CCCGCCCCTAACTCCGCCCAGTTCCGCCCATTCTCCGCCCCATGGCTGACTAATTTTTTTTATTTATGCA
GAGGCCGAGGCCGCCTCTGCCTCTGAGCTATTCCAGAAGTAGTGAGGAGGCTTTTTTGGAGGCCTAGGCT
TTTGCAAAAAGCTCCCGGGAGCTTGTATATCCATTTTCGGATCTGATCAGCACGTGTTGACAATTAATCA
TCGGCATAGTATATCGGCATAGTATAATACGACAAGGTGAGGAACTAAACCATGACCGAGTACAAGCCCA
CGGTGCGCCTCGCCACCCGCGACGACGTCCCCAGGGCCGTACGCACCCTCGCCGCCGCGTTCGCCGACTA
CCCCGCCACGCGCCACACCGTCGATCCGGACCGCCACATCGAGCGGGTCACCGAGCTGCAAGAACTCTTC
CTCACGCGCGTCGGGCTCGACATCGGCAAGGTGTGGGTCGCGGACGACGGCGCCGCGGTGGCGGTCTGGA
CCACGCCGGAGAGCGTCGAAGCGGGGGCGGTGTTCGCCGAGATCGGCCCGCGCATGGCCGAGTTGAGCGG
TTCCCGGCTGGCCGCGCAGCAACAGATGGAAGGCCTCCTGGCGCCGCACCGGCCCAAGGAGCCCGCGTGG
TTCCTGGCCACCGTCGGCGTCTCGCCCGACCACCAGGGCAAGGGTCTGGGCAGCGCCGTCGTGCTCCCCG
GAGTGGAGGCGGCCGAGCGCGCCGGGGTGCCCGCCTTCCTGGAGACATCCGCGCCCCGCAACCTCCCCTT
CTACGAGCGGCTCGGCTTCACCGTCACCGCCGACGTCGAGGTGCCCGAAGGACCGCGCACCTGGTGCATG
ACCCGCAAGCCCGGTGCCTGACACGTGCTACGAGATTTCGATTCCACCGCCGCCTTCTATGAAAGGTTGG
GCTTCGGAATCGTTTTCCGGGACGCCGGCTGGATGATCCTCCAGCGCGGGGATCTCATGCTGGAGTTCTT
CGCCCACCCCAACTTGTTTATTGCAGCTTATAATGGTTACAAATAAAGCAATAGCATCACAAATTTCACA
AATAAAGCATTTTTTTCACTGCATTCTAGTTGTGGTTTGTCCAAACTCATCAATGTATCTTATCATGTCT
GTATACCGTCGACCTCTAGCTAGAGCTTGGCGTAATCATGGTCATTACCAATGCTTAATCAGTGAGGCAC
CTATCTCAGCGATCTGTCTATTTCGTTCATCCATAGTTGCCTGACTCCCCGTCGTGTAGATAACTACGAT
ACGGGAGGGCTTACCATCTGGCCCCAGCGCTGCGATGATACCGCGAGAACCACGCTCACCGGCTCCGGAT
TTATCAGCAATAAACCAGCCAGCCGGAAGGGCCGAGCGCAGAAGTGGTCCTGCAACTTTATCCGCCTCCA
TCCAGTCTATTAATTGTTGCCGGGAAGCTAGAGTAAGTAGTTCGCCAGTTAATAGTTTGCGCAACGTTGT
TGCCATCGCTACAGGCATCGTGGTGTCACGCTCGTCGTTTGGTATGGCTTCATTCAGCTCCGGTTCCCAA
CGATCAAGGCGAGTTACATGATCCCCCATGTTGTGCAAAAAAGCGGTTAGCTCCTTCGGTCCTCCGATCG
TTGTCAGAAGTAAGTTGGCCGCAGTGTTATCACTCATGGTTATGGCAGCACTGCATAATTCTCTTACTGT
CATGCCATCCGTAAGATGCTTTTCTGTGACTGGTGAGTACTCAACCAAGTCATTCTGAGAATAGTGTATG
CGGCGACCGAGTTGCTCTTGCCCGGCGTCAATACGGGATAATACCGCGCCACATAGCAGAACTTTAAAAG
TGCTCATCATTGGAAAACGTTCTTCGGGGCGAAAACTCTCAAGGATCTTACCGCTGTTGAGATCCAGTTC
GATGTAACCCACTCGTGCACCCAACTGATCTTCAGCATCTTTTACTTTCACCAGCGTTTCTGGGTGAGCA
AAAACAGGAAGGCAAAATGCCGCAAAAAAGGGAATAAGGGCGACACGGAAATGTTGAATACTCATATTCT
TCCTT
Features (pLannotate 1.2.2; 24 found; start..end, strand, type, name):
    119..143     -  CDS            KanR (fragment): aminoglycoside phosphotransferase; aph(3')-Ia; confers resistance to kanamycin
    254..842     +  rep_origin     ori: high-copy-number ColE1/pMB1/pBR322/pUC origin of replication
   1067..1084    +  terminator     rrnB T2 terminator (fragment): transcription terminator T2 from the E. coli rrnB gene
   1109..1128    -  CDS            lacZα (fragment): LacZα fragment of β-galactosidase; lacZ fragment
   1584..1600    +  protein_bind   lac operator: The lac repressor binds to the lac operator to inhibit transcription in E. coli. This inhibition can be relieved by adding lactose or isopropyl-β-D-thiogalactopyranoside (IPTG). lac repressor encoded by lacI
   1843..2146    +  enhancer       CMV enhancer: human cytomegalovirus immediate early enhancer
   2147..2350    +  promoter       CMV promoter: human cytomegalovirus (CMV) immediate early promoter
   2486..2529    +  intron         CMV intron (fragment): modified intron A from human cytomegalovirus
   2581..2599    +  promoter       SP6 promoter: promoter for bacteriophage SP6 RNA polymerase
   2603..2640    +  CDS            IgH signal sequence (fragment): signal sequence from the mouse immunoglobulin heavy chain variable region
   2731..4356    +  CDS            SIGLEC11 (fragment): SIG11_HUMAN - Experimental evidence at protein level: Swiss-Prot protein existence level 1. Putative adhesion molecule that mediates sialic-acid dependent binding to cells. Preferentially binds to alpha-2,8-linked sialic acid. The sialic acid recognition site may be masked by cis interactions with sialic acids on the same cell surface. In the immune response, may act as an inhibitory receptor upon ligand induced tyrosine phosphorylation by recruiting cytoplasmic phosphatase(s) via their SH2 domain(s) that block signal transduction through dephosphorylation of signaling molecules. From Homo sap
   4447..4626    +  CDS            Comp (fragment): COMP_RAT - Experimental evidence at protein level: Swiss-Prot protein existence level 1. May play a role in the structural integrity of cartilage via its interaction with other extracellular matrix proteins such as the collagens and fibronectin. Can mediate the interaction of chondrocytes with the cartilage extracellular matrix through interaction with cell surface integrin receptors. Could play a role in the pathogenesis of osteoarthritis. Potent suppressor of apoptosis in both primary chondrocytes and transformed cells. Suppresses apoptosis by blocking the activation of caspase-3 and by indu
   4614..6066    +  CDS            SEAP (fragment): secreted alkaline phosphatase from human placenta The natural enzyme has a C-terminal transmembrane sequence that is replaced by a GPI anchor.
   6091..6132    +  CDS            AviTag™ (fragment): peptide tag that allows for enzymatic biotinylation
   6136..6159    +  CDS            8xHis: 8xHis affinity tag
   6305..6416    +  polyA_signal   bGH poly(A) signal: bovine growth hormone polyadenylation signal
   6417..6525    +  rep_origin     f1 ori (fragment): f1 bacteriophage origin of replication; arrow indicates direction of (+) strand synthesis
   6539..6868    +  promoter       SV40 promoter: SV40 enhancer and early promoter
   6916..6963    +  promoter       EM7 promoter: synthetic bacterial promoter&nbsp
   6982..7581    +  CDS            PuroR (fragment): puromycin N-acetyltransferase; pac from Streptomyces; confers resistance to puromycin
   7591..7716    +  CDS            ble (fragment): BLE_KLEPN - Experimental evidence at protein level: Swiss-Prot protein existence level 1. Binding protein with a strong affinity to the bleomycin family of antibiotics. Binds to CL990; an antimitotic-antibiotic compound. From Klebsiella pneumoniae.
   7711..7832    +  polyA_signal   SV40 poly(A) signal: SV40 polyadenylation signal
   7885..8745    -  CDS            AmpR: β-lactamase; bla; confers resistance to ampicillin, carbenicillin, and related antibiotics
   8748..89      -  promoter       AmpR promoter (fragment) (across the origin): bla
