[The description below was written by a language model from this plasmid's Addgene catalogue record and pLannotate feature annotations shown in this document.]
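Description:
pD649-HAsp-SIGLEC11-COMP5AP-AviTag-9xHis is a mammalian expression plasmid built on the pD649 backbone for producing a secreted, multimerised form of the extracellular domain of human SIGLEC11, a sialic-acid-binding immunoglobulin superfamily receptor. It is maintained in E. coli as a high-copy plasmid through a ColE1/pUC-type origin and selected with ampicillin via the β-lactamase gene. The feature table also shows an SV40 early/EM7 promoter pair driving a puromycin N-acetyltransferase cassette with an SV40 polyadenylation signal, which could allow selection in mammalian cells, although the record does not describe that use. Short annotated fragments of KanR, lacZα, ble and the f1 origin appear to be backbone remnants rather than functional elements.

The expression unit uses the CMV enhancer and immediate-early promoter, followed by a portion of CMV intron A and an SP6 promoter, which could support in vitro transcription and serves as a sequencing primer site. The open reading frame begins with a heterologous signal sequence (named HAsp in the construct; the annotation software matches part of it to an immunoglobulin heavy chain leader). This is followed by the synthesised SIGLEC11 ectodomain, cloned between NotI and AscI sites that remain intact. Downstream, supplied by the backbone, are the coiled-coil region of rat cartilage oligomeric matrix protein, which drives pentamerisation, human placental alkaline phosphatase as an enzymatic reporter, an AviTag for site-specific biotinylation, and a polyhistidine tag for purification, ending at a bGH polyadenylation signal. The resulting high-avidity, enzyme-labelled protein suits the detection of weak extracellular receptor–ligand interactions, in keeping with its origin in a human IgSF cell-surface interactome screen. The depositor notes that some plasmids in the collection may carry a transposase insertion upstream of the CMV promoter; none is annotated here.
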