Addgene plasmid #157471: pD649-HAsp-SIGLEC11-COMP5AP-AviTag-9xHis
Purpose: Mammalian expression of cell-surface protein extracellular domain fused to COMP5AP-AviTag-9xHis. Protein is secreted from cells.
Depositing lab: Chris Garcia. Depositing organization: Stanford University. Publication: A Human IgSF Cell-Surface Interactome Reveals a Complex Network of Protein-Protein Interactions. Wojtowicz WM, Vielmetter J, Fernandes RA, Siepe DH, Eastman CL, Chisholm GB, Cox S, Klock H, Anderson PW, Rue SM, Miller JJ, Glaser SM, Bragstad ML, Vance J, Lam AW, Lesley SA, Zinn K, Garcia KC. Cell. 2020 Aug 20;182(4):1027-1043.e17. doi: 10.1016/j.cell.2020.07.025. PubMed 32822567.
Backbone
  Vector backbone: pD649
  Backbone size w/o insert (bp): 7153
  Vector type: Mammalian Expression
Growth in bacteria
  Bacterial resistance: Ampicillin, 100 μg/mL
  Growth temperature: 37°C
  Growth strain: DH5alpha
  Copy number: High Copy
Gene/Insert
  Gene/Insert name: SIGLEC11 (alt name: SIG11)
  Species: H. sapiens (human)
  Insert size (bp): 1602
  Entrez Gene: SIGLEC11
  Promoter: CMV/SP6
  Tag / fusion protein: COMP5AP-AviTag-9xHis (C terminal on backbone)
  Cloning method: Restriction Enzyme; 5′ cloning site GCGGCCGC (not destroyed); 3′ cloning site GGCGCGCC (not destroyed)
  Sequencing primers: 5′ ATTTAGGTGACACTATAG; 3′ CGTCGCACTCCATCACGGTG
Resource information
  A portion of this plasmid was derived from a plasmid made by: synthesis by ThermoFisher
Terms and licenses: Academic/Nonprofit Terms; Industry Terms: Not Available to Industry
Depositor comments: Some plasmids in this collection may have an IS4-like element ISVsa5 family transposase upstream of the CMV promoter.
How to cite: pD649-HAsp-SIGLEC11-COMP5AP-AviTag-9xHis was a gift from Chris Garcia (Addgene plasmid # 157471 ; http://n2t.net/addgene:157471 ; RRID:Addgene_157471)
