>Addgene plasmid #157471 | pD649-HAsp-SIGLEC11-COMP5AP-AviTag-9xHis | depositor partial sequence | sequence record 304052 | insert (extracellular domain)
TTGAACAAGGACCCTAGCTATAGCCTGCAGGTCCAGAGACAGGTGCCAGTGCCTGAAGGCCTGTGTGTGA
TCGTGTCCTGCAACCTGAGCTACCCCAGAGATGGCTGGGATGAGTCTACAGCCGCCTACGGCTACTGGTT
CAAGGGCAGAACAAGCCCTAAAACAGGCGCCCCTGTGGCCACCAACAACCAGAGCAGAGAAGTGGAAATG
AGCACCCGGGACAGATTCCAGCTGACAGGCGATCCTGGCAAGGGCAGCTGTAGCCTGGTTATCAGAGATG
CCCAGAGAGAGGACGAGGCCTGGTACTTCTTCAGAGTGGAACGGGGAAGCAGAGTGCGGCACAGCTTTCT
GAGCAACGCATTCTTCCTGAAAGTGACGGCCCTGACCAAGAAACCCGACGTGTACATCCCCGAGACACTG
GAACCTGGACAGCCTGTGACCGTGATCTGCGTGTTCAACTGGGCCTTCAAGAAGTGCCCCGCTCCTAGCT
TTTCTTGGACTGGCGCTGCCCTGTCTCCTCGGAGAACAAGACCTAGCACCAGCCACTTCAGCGTGCTGAG
CTTTACCCCATCTCCTCAGGACCACGACACCGATCTGACCTGCCACGTGGACTTTAGCAGAAAGGGCGTG
TCAGCCCAGAGAACCGTCAGACTGAGAGTGGCCTACGCTCCCAAGGACCTGATCATCAGCATCAGCCACG
ACAACACAAGCGCCCTGGAACTGCAGGGCAACGTGATCTACCTGGAAGTGCAGAAGGGCCAGTTCCTGAG
ACTGCTGTGTGCCGCTGATTCTCAGCCTCCTGCTACACTGTCTTGGGTGCTGCAGGATAGAGTGCTGAGC
AGCTCTCACCCTTGGGGCCCTAGAACACTGGGACTTGAGCTGAGAGGCGTCAGAGCCGGCGATAGCGGCA
GATACACATGCAGAGCCGAGAACAGACTGGGCTCTCAGCAGCAGGCTCTGGATCTGTCTGTGCAGTACCC
TCCTGAGAACCTGAGAGTGATGGTGTCCCAGGCCAACCGGACCGTGCTGGAAAATCTCGGCAATGGCACA
AGCCTGCCTGTGCTGGAAGGACAGTCTCTGAGACTCGTGTGCGTGACCCATTCTAGCCCTCCAGCTAGAC
TGAGCTGGACCAGATGGGGACAGACAGTGGGACCTAGCCAACCTTCTGATCCTGGCGTTCTCGAGCTGCC
TCCTATCCAGATGGAACACGAGGGCGAGTTCACCTGTCATGCCCAGCATCCACTCGGCAGCCAGCATGTC
TCTCTGAGCCTGTCCGTGCACTATCCTCCACAGCTGCTGGGCCCATCTTGTTCTTGGGAAGCCGAGGGCC
TGCACTGTAGCTGTAGTTCTCAAGCCTCTCCTGCTCCTAGCCTGAGATGGTGGCTGGGCGAAGAACTGCT
CGAGGGCAATAGCAGCCAGGGCAGCTTTGAAGTGACACCTAGCTCTGCCGGACCTTGGGCCAATAGCTCT
CTGTCTCTGCATGGCGGACTGTCTAGCGGACTGAGACTGAGATGCAAGGCCTGGAATGTGCACGGCGCTC
AGTCTGGCTCTGTGTTTCAGCTGCTGCCTGGCAAACTGGAACATGGCGGAGGACTCGGACTT
